>Addgene plasmid #31166 | 782 pMEActMEK | addgene partial sequence | sequence record 35934 | M13pUC-fwd 5'-CCCAGTCACGACGTTGTAAAACG-3'
GGGCCAATAATGATTTTATTTTGACTGATAGTGACCTGTTCGTTGCAACAAATTGATGAGCAATGCTTTT
TTATAATGCCAACTTTGTACAAAAAAGCAGGCTCCAAAATGCCCAAGAAGAAGCCGACGCCCATCCAGCT
GAACCCGGCCCCCGACGGCTCTGCAGTTAACGGGACCAGCTCTGCGGAGACCAACTTGGAGGCCTTGCAG
AAGAAGCTGGAGGAGCTAGAGCTTGATGAGCAGCAGCGAAAGCGCCTTGAGGCCTTTCTTACCCAGAAGC
AGAAGGTGGGAGAACTGAAGGATGACGACTTTGAGAAGATCAGTGAGCTGGGGGCTGGCAATGGCGGTGT
GGTGTTCAAGGTCTCCCACAAGCCTTCTGGCCTGGTCATGGCCAGAAAGCTAATTCATCTGGAGATCAAA
CCCGCAATCCGGAACCAGATCATAAGGGAGCTGCAGGTTCTGCATGAGTGCAACTCTCCGTACATCGTGG
GCTTCTATGGTGCGTTCTACAGCGATGGCGAGATCAGTATCTGCATGGAGCACATGGATGGAGGTTCTCT
GGATCAAGTCCTGAAGAAAGCTGGAAGAATTCCTGAACAAATTTTAGGAAAAGTTAGCATTGCTGTAATA
AAAGGCCTGACATATCTGAGGGAGAAGCACAAGATCATGCACAGAGATGTCAAGCCCTCCAACATCCTAG
TCAACTCCCGTGGGGAGATCAAGCTCTGTGACTTTGGGGTCAGCGGGCAGCTCATCGACGAGATGGCCAA
CGACTTCGTGGGCACAAGGTCCTACATGTCGCCAGAAAGACTCCAGGGGACTCATTACTCTGTGCAGTCA
GACATCTGGAGCATGGGACTGTCTCTGGTAGAGATGGCG
