[The description below was written by a language model from this plasmid's Addgene catalogue record.]
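Description:
782 pMEActMEK is a Gateway middle entry clone built on the pME backbone (about 2.5 kb without the insert). It is a high-copy bacterial plasmid selected with kanamycin. As an entry vector it serves for cloning and recombination rather than for expression. The record lists no promoter, tag, reporter or polyadenylation signal associated with the insert, and such elements would normally be supplied by other components when the final expression construct is assembled. No feature table is provided, so the specific origin of replication and the exact recombination sites are not documented. The record does state that Gateway sites flank the insert on both sides and remain intact.

The payload is human MEK1 (MAP2K1), the dual-specificity kinase that lies between Raf and ERK in the MAP kinase cascade. It carries two substitutions, Ser218Glu and Ser222Asp. These replace the two activation-loop serines normally phosphorylated by upstream kinases with acidic, phosphomimetic residues, a standard way of making the kinase constitutively active. The record labels the mutant as "activated MEKK", although the gene annotation identifies it as MEK1.

As a middle entry clone, the plasmid is intended for multisite Gateway recombination, in which it is combined with a 5′ entry clone carrying a promoter, a 3′ entry clone and a destination vector. This places the activated kinase under whatever regulatory elements are chosen. The associated publication concerns Vegf/Plcg1 signalling during artery development in zebrafish, which suggests the clone was used to build constructs that drive MEK/ERK pathway activation in that setting. The record does not describe the specific downstream constructs.
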