Addgene plasmid #31166: 782 pMEActMEK
Depositing lab: Nathan Lawson. Depositing organization: University of Massachusetts, Worcester. Publication: A genetic screen for vascular mutants in zebrafish reveals dynamic roles for Vegf/Plcg1 signaling during artery development. Covassin LD, Siekmann AF, Kacergis MC, Laver E, Moore JC, Villefranc JA, Weinstein BM, Lawson ND. Dev Biol. 2009 May 15. 329(2):212-26. 10.1016/j.ydbio.2009.02.031 PubMed 19269286.
Backbone
  Vector backbone: pME
  Backbone size w/o insert (bp): 2503
  Vector type: Entry vector
Growth in bacteria
  Bacterial resistance: Kanamycin, 50 μg/mL
  Growth temperature: 37°C
  Growth strain: DH5alpha
  Copy number: High Copy
Gene/Insert
  Gene/Insert name: MEK
  Species: H. sapiens (human)
  Mutation: Ser218Glu Ser222Asp; activated MEKK
  Entrez Gene: MAP2K1 (a.k.a. CFC3, MAPKK1, MEK1, MEL, MKK1, PRKMK1)
  Cloning method: Gateway Cloning; 5′ cloning site Gateway (not destroyed); 3′ cloning site Gateway (not destroyed)
  Sequencing primers: 5′ M13pUC-fwd; 3′ M13rev
Terms and licenses: Academic/Nonprofit Terms; Industry Terms: Not Available to Industry
Depositor comments: Middle entry clone.
How to cite: 782 pMEActMEK was a gift from Nathan Lawson (Addgene plasmid # 31166 ; http://n2t.net/addgene:31166 ; RRID:Addgene_31166)
